Addgene plasmid #163005: pAT9784-xABE
Purpose: plasmid expressing xABE
Depositing lab: Ervin Welker. Depositing organization: HUN-REN Research Centre for Natural Sciences. Publication: BEAR reveals that increased fidelity variants can successfully reduce the mismatch tolerance of adenine but not cytosine base editors. Talas A, Simon DA, Kulcsar PI, Varga E, Krausz SL, Welker E. Nat Commun. 2021 Nov 3;12(1):6353. doi: 10.1038/s41467-021-26461-y. PubMed 34732717.
Backbone
  Vector backbone: pUC19
  Vector type: Mammalian Expression, CRISPR
Growth in bacteria
  Bacterial resistance: Ampicillin, 100 μg/mL
  Growth temperature: 37°C
  Growth strain: NEB Stable
  Copy number: High Copy
Gene/Insert
  Gene/Insert name: xABE
  Species: Synthetic
  Promoter: EF1-a
  Tag / fusion protein: 3xFLAG (N terminal on insert); SV40 NLS (N terminal on insert); SV40 NLS (C terminal on insert)
  Cloning method: Gibson Cloning
  Sequencing primers: 5′ TATAAGTGCAGTAGTCGCCG; 3′ TAGAAGGCACAGTCGAGG
Terms and licenses: Academic/Nonprofit Terms; Industry Terms: Not Available to Industry
How to cite: pAT9784-xABE was a gift from Ervin Welker (Addgene plasmid # 163005 ; http://n2t.net/addgene:163005 ; RRID:Addgene_163005)
