[The description below was written by a language model from this plasmid's Addgene catalogue record and pLannotate feature annotations shown in this document.]
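Description:
pAT9784-xABE is a mammalian expression plasmid built on a pUC19 backbone that encodes xABE, a synthetic adenine base editor. It is propagated in E. coli as a high-copy plasmid through the ColE1/pUC-type origin and is selected with ampicillin through the β-lactamase gene and its native bla promoter. The sequenced record is about 7.8 kb, and the insert was assembled by Gibson cloning.

The expression cassette is driven by the EF-1α promoter, annotated in the feature table as the short core version, and is terminated by the bovine growth hormone polyadenylation signal. The open reading frame starts with two tandem copies of the E. coli tRNA adenosine deaminase TadA, followed by Streptococcus pyogenes Cas9. This is the usual adenine base editor layout, in which a TadA pair is tethered to an RNA-guided Cas9 so that adenines in the displaced target strand are deaminated to inosine, producing A•T to G•C conversions without relying on a double-strand break. The name suggests an xCas9-type Cas9 variant, but neither the catalogue entry nor the annotation lists the specific mutations in the Cas9 or TadA domains.

The catalogue lists an N-terminal 3xFLAG tag with SV40 nuclear localization signals at both ends of the fusion. The automated annotation instead marks a bipartite nucleoplasmin NLS at the C-terminus and does not annotate the N-terminal elements, so the two sources differ on this point. No guide RNA cassette is annotated, so a guide would have to be supplied separately. The associated publication examined the mismatch tolerance of adenine and cytosine base editors built on increased-fidelity Cas9 variants.
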