Features (pLannotate 1.2.2; 9 found; start..end, strand, type, name):
     82..293     +  promoter       EF-1α core promoter: core promoter for human elongation factor EF-1α
    397..873     +  CDS            tadA: TADA_ECOLI - Also known as yfhC. Experimental evidence at protein level: Swiss-Prot protein existence level 1. Catalyzes the deamination of adenosine to inosine at the wobble position 34 of tRNA(Arg2). Essential for cell viability. From Escherichia coli (strain K12).
    994..1485    +  CDS            tadA: TADA_ECOLI - Also known as yfhC. Experimental evidence at protein level: Swiss-Prot protein existence level 1. Catalyzes the deamination of adenosine to inosine at the wobble position 34 of tRNA(Arg2). Essential for cell viability. From Escherichia coli (strain K12).
   1585..5685    +  CDS            Cas9: Cas9 (Csn1) endonuclease from the Streptococcus pyogenes Type II CRISPR/Cas system generates RNA-guided double strand breaks in DNA
   5686..5733    +  CDS            nucleoplasmin NLS: bipartite nuclear localization signal from nucleoplasmin
   5767..5878    +  polyA_signal   bGH poly(A) signal: bovine growth hormone polyadenylation signal
   6039..6627    -  rep_origin     ori: high-copy-number ColE1/pMB1/pBR322/pUC origin of replication
   6798..7658    -  CDS            AmpR: β-lactamase; bla; confers resistance to ampicillin, carbenicillin, and related antibiotics
   7659..7763    -  promoter       AmpR promoter: bla
>Addgene plasmid #163005 | pAT9784-xABE | addgene full sequence | sequence record 322276 | Addgene NGS Result
ACATTTCCCCGAAAAGTGCCACCTGACGTCCAGCAGAGATCCACTTTGGCGCCGGCTCGAGTGGCTCCGG
TGCCCGTCAGTGGGCAGAGCGCACATCGCCCACAGTCCCCGAGAAGTTGGGGGGAGGGGTCGGCAATTGA
ACCGGTGCCTAGAGAAGGTGGCGCGGGGTAAACTGGGAAAGTGATGTCGTGTACTGGCTCCGCCTTTTTC
CCGAGGGTGGGGGAGAACCGTATATAAGTGCAGTAGTCGCCGTGAACGTTCTTTTTCGCAACGGGTTTGC
CGCCAGAACACAGGTGTCGTGACGCGGGATCCGCCACCATGGATTACAAAGACGATGACGATAAGATGGC
CCCAAAGAAGAAGCGGAAGGTCGGTATCCACGGAGTCCCAGCAGCCAGTGAGGTCGAATTTAGTCATGAG
TATTGGATGAGACACGCCCTGACCCTTGCAAAACGCGCCTGGGATGAAAGGGAAGTCCCTGTGGGGGCCG
TCCTTGTCCATAATAATCGAGTGATTGGAGAGGGCTGGAATCGCCCTATTGGAAGGCACGACCCCACTGC
ACACGCAGAGATTATGGCTCTCCGACAGGGTGGACTGGTAATGCAGAATTACCGGCTGATCGACGCCACC
CTCTATGTCACTCTTGAACCCTGTGTAATGTGCGCTGGCGCCATGATCCACAGCAGAATAGGAAGAGTCG
TCTTCGGCGCTAGAGATGCTAAAACTGGAGCTGCAGGGAGTTTGATGGATGTACTCCACCACCCCGGGAT
GAATCATCGGGTGGAGATAACCGAAGGAATCCTGGCTGATGAATGCGCTGCTCTGTTGAGCGATTTCTTT
AGGATGAGGAGGCAGGAGATTAAGGCACAAAAGAAAGCTCAGAGCTCTACTGACAGTGGGGGGAGTTCCG
GTGGATCTAGTGGTAGCGAGACACCCGGGACTTCCGAAAGTGCTACCCCAGAATCATCCGGGGGGAGTTC
AGGCGGAAGTTCTGAAGTAGAGTTCTCTCACGAGTATTGGATGCGCCACGCACTGACACTGGCTAAGCGG
GCAAGGGACGAACGAGAAGTCCCAGTCGGGGCTGTCCTCGTCTTGAATAATAGAGTTATTGGGGAGGGGT
GGAACCGAGCTATTGGACTGCATGACCCAACTGCACACGCTGAAATTATGGCCTTGAGACAGGGCGGTCT
CGTAATGCAGAATTATAGATTGATAGATGCTACTTTGTATGTGACTTTCGAGCCATGCGTCATGTGTGCC
GGGGCAATGATCCACAGCAGAATTGGAAGGGTTGTATTCGGCGTCCGAAACGCTAAGACCGGGGCTGCCG
GGTCTCTCATGGACGTCCTTCACTATCCTGGTATGAATCACCGAGTGGAAATTACCGAAGGAATCCTCGC
TGACGAATGCGCAGCCCTCCTCTGTTATTTCTTTCGGATGCCAAGACAGGTCTTTAATGCTCAGAAGAAA
GCTCAGTCCTCCACTGACTCAGGTGGCTCCAGCGGTGGAAGCTCAGGATCTGAGACCCCAGGAACATCTG
AGTCAGCCACTCCTGAATCCTCAGGTGGTAGCTCTGGGGGGTCTGACAAGAAGTACAGCATCGGCCTGGC
CATCGGCACCAACTCTGTGGGCTGGGCCGTGATCACCGACGAGTACAAGGTGCCCAGCAAGAAATTCAAG
GTGCTGGGCAACACCGACCGGCACAGCATCAAGAAGAACCTGATCGGAGCCCTGCTGTTCGACAGCGGCG
AAACAGCCGAGGCCACCCGGCTGAAGAGAACCGCCAGAAGAAGATACACCAGACGGAAGAACCGGATCTG
CTATCTGCAAGAGATCTTCAGCAACGAGATGGCCAAGGTGGACGACAGCTTCTTCCACAGACTGGAAGAG
TCCTTCCTGGTGGAAGAGGATAAGAAGCACGAGCGGCACCCCATCTTCGGCAACATCGTGGACGAGGTGG
CCTACCACGAGAAGTACCCCACCATCTACCACCTGAGAAAGAAACTGGTGGACAGCACCGACAAGGCCGA
CCTGCGGCTGATCTATCTGGCCCTGGCCCACATGATCAAGTTCCGGGGCCACTTCCTGATCGAGGGCGAC
CTGAACCCCGACAACAGCGACGTGGACAAGCTGTTCATCCAGCTGGTGCAGACCTACAACCAGCTGTTCG
AGGAAAACCCCATCAACGCCAGCGGCGTGGACGCCAAGGCCATCCTGTCTGCCAGACTGAGCAAGAGCAG
ACGGCTGGAAAATCTGATCGCCCAGCTGCCCGGCGAGAAGAAGAATGGCCTGTTCGGAAACCTGATTGCC
CTGAGCCTGGGCCTGACCCCCAACTTCAAGAGCAACTTCGACCTGGCCGAGGATACCAAACTGCAGCTGA
GCAAGGACACCTACGACGACGACCTGGACAACCTGCTGGCCCAGATCGGCGACCAGTACGCCGACCTGTT
TCTGGCCGCCAAGAACCTGTCCGACGCCATCCTGCTGAGCGACATCCTGAGAGTGAACACCGAGATCACC
AAGGCCCCCCTGAGCGCCTCTATGATCAAGCTGTACGACGAGCACCACCAGGACCTGACCCTGCTGAAAG
CTCTCGTGCGGCAGCAGCTGCCTGAGAAGTACAAAGAGATTTTCTTCGACCAGAGCAAGAACGGCTACGC
CGGCTACATTGACGGCGGAGCCAGCCAGGAAGAGTTCTACAAGTTCATCAAGCCCATCCTGGAAAAGATG
GACGGCACCGAGGAACTGCTCGTGAAGCTGAACAGAGAGGACCTGCTGCGGAAGCAGCGGACCTTCGACA
ACGGCATCATCCCCCACCAGATCCACCTGGGAGAGCTGCACGCCATTCTGCGGCGGCAGGAAGATTTTTA
CCCATTCCTGAAGGACAACCGGGAAAAGATCGAGAAGATCCTGACCTTCCGCATCCCCTACTACGTGGGC
CCTCTGGCCAGGGGAAACAGCAGATTCGCCTGGATGACCAGAAAGAGCGAGGAAACCATCACCCCCTGGA
ACTTCGAGAAGGTGGTGGACAAGGGCGCTTCCGCCCAGAGCTTCATCGAGCGGATGACCAACTTCGATAA
GAACCTGCCCAACGAGAAGGTGCTGCCCAAGCACAGCCTGCTGTACGAGTACTTCACCGTGTATAACGAG
CTGACCAAAGTGAAATACGTGACCGAGGGAATGAGAAAGCCCGCCTTCCTGAGCGGCGATCAGAAAAAGG
CCATCGTGGACCTGCTGTTCAAGACCAACCGGAAAGTGACCGTGAAGCAGCTGAAAGAGGACTACTTCAA
GAAAATCGAGTGCTTCGACTCCGTGGAAATCTCCGGCGTGGAAGATCGGTTCAACGCCTCCCTGGGCACA
TACCACGATCTGCTGAAAATTATCAAGGACAAGGACTTCCTGGACAATGAGGAAAACGAGGACATTCTGG
AAGATATCGTGCTGACCCTGACACTGTTTGAGGACAGAGAGATGATCGAGGAACGGCTGAAAACCTATGC
CCACCTGTTCGACGACAAAGTGATGAAGCAGCTGAAGCGGCGGAGATACACCGGCTGGGGCAGGCTGAGC
CGGAAGCTGATCAACGGCATCCGGGACAAGCAGTCCGGCAAGACAATCCTGGATTTCCTGAAGTCCGACG
GCTTCGCCAACAGAAACTTCATCCAGCTGATCCACGACGACAGCCTGACCTTTAAAGAGGACATCCAGAA
AGCCCAGGTGTCCGGCCAGGGCGATAGCCTGCACGAGCACATTGCCAATCTGGCCGGCAGCCCCGCCATT
AAGAAGGGCATCCTGCAGACAGTGAAGGTGGTGGACGAGCTCGTGAAAGTGATGGGCCGGCACAAGCCCG
AGAACATCGTGATCGAAATGGCCAGAGAGAACCAGACCACCCAGAAGGGACAGAAGAACAGCCGCGAGAG
AATGAAGCGGATCGAAGAGGGCATCAAAGAGCTGGGCAGCCAGATCCTGAAAGAACACCCCGTGGAAAAC
ACCCAGCTGCAGAACGAGAAGCTGTACCTGTACTACCTGCAGAATGGGCGGGATATGTACGTGGACCAGG
AACTGGACATCAACCGGCTGTCCGACTACGATGTGGACCATATCGTGCCTCAGAGCTTTCTGAAGGACGA
CTCCATCGACAACAAGGTGCTGACCAGAAGCGACAAGAACCGGGGCAAGAGCGACAACGTGCCCTCCGAA
GAGGTCGTGAAGAAGATGAAGAACTACTGGCGGCAGCTGCTGAACGCCAAGCTGATTACCCAGAGAAAGT
TCGACAATCTGACCAAGGCCGAGAGAGGCGGCCTGAGCGAACTGGATAAGGCCGGCTTCATCAAGAGACA
GCTGGTGGAAACCCGGCAGATCACAAAGCACGTGGCACAGATCCTGGACTCCCGGATGAACACTAAGTAC
GACGAGAATGACAAGCTGATCCGGGAAGTGAAAGTGATCACCCTGAAGTCCAAGCTGGTGTCCGATTTCC
GGAAGGATTTCCAGTTTTACAAAGTGCGCGAGATCAACAACTACCACCACGCCCACGACGCCTACCTGAA
CGCCGTCGTGGGAACCGCCCTGATCAAAAAGTACCCTAAGCTGGAAAGCGAGTTCGTGTACGGCGACTAC
AAGGTGTACGACGTGCGGAAGATGATCGCCAAGAGCGAGCAGGAAATCGGCAAGGCTACCGCCAAGTACT
TCTTCTACAGCAACATCATGAACTTTTTCAAGACCGAGATTACCCTGGCCAACGGCGAGATCCGGAAGCG
GCCTCTGATCGAGACAAACGGCGAAACCGGGGAGATCGTGTGGGATAAGGGCCGGGATTTTGCCACCGTG
CGGAAAGTGCTGAGCATGCCCCAAGTGAATATCGTGAAAAAGACCGAGGTGCAGACAGGCGGCTTCAGCA
AAGAGTCTATCCTGCCCAAGAGGAACAGCGATAAGCTGATCGCCAGAAAGAAGGACTGGGACCCTAAGAA
GTACGGCGGCTTCGACAGCCCCACCGTGGCCTATTCTGTGCTGGTGGTGGCCAAAGTGGAAAAGGGCAAG
TCCAAGAAACTGAAGAGTGTGAAAGAGCTGCTGGGGATCACCATCATGGAAAGAAGCAGCTTCGAGAAGA
ATCCCATCGACTTTCTGGAAGCCAAGGGCTACAAAGAAGTGAAAAAGGACCTGATCATCAAGCTGCCTAA
GTACTCCCTGTTCGAGCTGGAAAACGGCCGGAAGAGAATGCTGGCCTCTGCCGGCGTGCTGCAGAAGGGA
AACGAACTGGCCCTGCCCTCCAAATATGTGAACTTCCTGTACCTGGCCAGCCACTATGAGAAGCTGAAGG
GCTCCCCCGAGGATAATGAGCAGAAACAGCTGTTTGTGGAACAGCACAAGCACTACCTGGACGAGATCAT
CGAGCAGATCAGCGAGTTCTCCAAGAGAGTGATCCTGGCCGACGCTAATCTGGACAAAGTGCTGTCCGCC
TACAACAAGCACCGGGATAAGCCCATCAGAGAGCAGGCCGAGAATATCATCCACCTGTTTACCCTGACCA
ATCTGGGAGCCCCTGCCGCCTTCAAGTACTTTGACACCACCATCGACCGGAAGAGGTACACCAGCACCAA
AGAGGTGCTGGACGCCACCCTGATCCACCAGAGCATCACCGGCCTGTACGAGACACGGATCGACCTGTCT
CAGCTGGGAGGCGACAAAAGGCCGGCGGCCACGAAAAAGGCCGGCCAGGCAAAAAAGAAAAAGTAAGAAT
TCCTAGAGCTCGCTGATCAGCCTCGACTGTGCCTTCTAGTTGCCAGCCATCTGTTGTTTGCCCCTCCCCC
GTGCCTTCCTTGACCCTGGAAGGTGCCACTCCCACTGTCCTTTCCTAATAAAATGAGGAAATTGCATCGC
ATTGTCTGAGTAGGTGTCATTCTATTCTGGGGGGTGGGGTGGGGCAGGACAGCAAGGGGGAGGATTGGGA
AGAGAATAGCAGGCATGCTGGGGAGCGGCCGCTGAGCAAAAGGCCAGCAAAAGGCCAGGAACCGTAAAAA
GGCCGCGTTGCTGGCGTTTTTCCATAGGCTCCGCCCCCCTGACGAGCATCACAAAAATCGACGCTCAAGT
CAGAGGTGGCGAAACCCGACAGGACTATAAAGATACCAGGCGTTTCCCCCTGGAAGCTCCCTCGTGCGCT
CTCCTGTTCCGACCCTGCCGCTTACCGGATACCTGTCCGCCTTTCTCCCTTCGGGAAGCGTGGCGCTTTC
TCATAGCTCACGCTGTAGGTATCTCAGTTCGGTGTAGGTCGTTCGCTCCAAGCTGGGCTGTGTGCACGAA
CCCCCCGTTCAGCCCGACCGCTGCGCCTTATCCGGTAACTATCGTCTTGAGTCCAACCCGGTAAGACACG
ACTTATCGCCACTGGCAGCAGCCACTGGTAACAGGATTAGCAGAGCGAGGTATGTAGGCGGTGCTACAGA
GTTCTTGAAGTGGTGGCCTAACTACGGCTACACTAGAAGAACAGTATTTGGTATCTGCGCTCTGCTGAAG
CCAGTTACCTTCGGAAAAAGAGTTGGTAGCTCTTGATCCGGCAAACAAACCACCGCTGGTAGCGGTGGTT
TTTTTGTTTGCAAGCAGCAGATTACGCGCAGAAAAAAAGGATCTCAAGAAGATCCTTTGATCTTTTCTAC
GGGGTCTGACGCTCAGTGGAACGAAAACTCACGTTAAGGGATTTTGGTCATGAGATTATCAAAAAGGATC
TTCACCTAGATCCTTTTAAATTAAAAATGAAGTTTTAAATCAATCTAAAGTATATATGAGTAAACTTGGT
CTGACAGTTACCAATGCTTAATCAGTGAGGCACCTATCTCAGCGATCTGTCTATTTCGTTCATCCATAGT
TGCCTGACTCCCCGTCGTGTAGATAACTACGATACGGGAGGGCTTACCATCTGGCCCCAGTGCTGCAATG
ATACCGCGAGACCCACGCTCACCGGCTCCAGATTTATCAGCAATAAACCAGCCAGCCGGAAGGGCCGAGC
GCAGAAGTGGTCCTGCAACTTTATCCGCCTCCATCCAGTCTATTAATTGTTGCCGGGAAGCTAGAGTAAG
TAGTTCGCCAGTTAATAGTTTGCGCAACGTTGTTGCCATTGCTACAGGCATCGTGGTGTCACGCTCGTCG
TTTGGTATGGCTTCATTCAGCTCCGGTTCCCAACGATCAAGGCGAGTTACATGATCCCCCATGTTGTGCA
AAAAAGCGGTTAGCTCCTTCGGTCCTCCGATCGTTGTCAGAAGTAAGTTGGCCGCAGTGTTATCACTCAT
GGTTATGGCAGCACTGCATAATTCTCTTACTGTCATGCCATCCGTAAGATGCTTTTCTGTGACTGGTGAG
TACTCAACCAAGTCATTCTGAGAATAGTGTATGCGGCGACCGAGTTGCTCTTGCCCGGCGTCAATACGGG
ATAATACCGCGCCACATAGCAGAACTTTAAAAGTGCTCATCATTGGAAAACGTTCTTCGGGGCGAAAACT
CTCAAGGATCTTACCGCTGTTGAGATCCAGTTCGATGTAACCCACTCGTGCACCCAACTGATCTTCAGCA
TCTTTTACTTTCACCAGCGTTTCTGGGTGAGCAAAAACAGGAAGGCAAAATGCCGCAAAAAAGGGAATAA
GGGCGACACGGAAATGTTGAATACTCATACTCTTCCTTTTTCAATATTATTGAAGCATTTATCAGGGTTA
TTGTCTCATGAGCGGATACATATTTGAATGTATTTAGAAAAATAAACAAATAGGGGTTCCGCGC
